Addgene plasmid #192234: RPS4X sgRNA-4 lentiCRISPR v2-Blast plasmid
Purpose: lentiviral vector expressing sgRNA-4 targeting eIF3 binding site of RPS4X 5'UTR
Depositing lab: Dieter Wolf. Depositing organization: Xiamen University. Publication: eIF3 mRNA selectivity profiling reveals eIF3k as a cancer-relevant regulator of ribosome content. Duan H, Zhang S, Zarai Y, Ollinger R, Wu Y, Sun L, Hu C, He Y, Tian G, Rad R, Kong X, Cheng Y, Tuller T, Wolf DA. EMBO J. 2023 Jun 15;42(12):e112362. doi: 10.15252/embj.2022112362. Epub 2023 May 8. PubMed 37155573.
Backbone
  Vector backbone: lentiCRISPR v2-Blast(Plasmid #83480)
  Vector type: Lentiviral, CRISPR
  Selectable markers: Blasticidin
Growth in bacteria
  Bacterial resistance: Ampicillin, 100 μg/mL
  Growth temperature: 30°C
  Growth strain: NEB Stable
  Copy number: High Copy
Gene/Insert
  Gene/Insert name: sgRNA-4 targeting eIF3 binding site of RPS4X 5'UTR
  gRNA/shRNA sequence: GCTGCGTTAGGCAAGGAAAG
  Species: H. sapiens (human)
  Insert size (bp): 20
  Entrez Gene: RPS4X (a.k.a. CCG2, DXS306, RPS4, S4, SCAR, SCR10, eS4)
  Cloning method: Restriction Enzyme; 5′ cloning site BsmBI (unknown if destroyed); 3′ cloning site BsmBI (unknown if destroyed)
  Sequencing primers: 5′ hU6-F_GAGGGCCTATTTCCCATGATT
Terms and licenses: Academic/Nonprofit Terms; Industry Terms: Not Available to Industry
Depositor comments: Please visit https://www.biorxiv.org/content/10.1101/2022.08.28.505560v2 for bioRxiv preprint.
How to cite: RPS4X sgRNA-4 lentiCRISPR v2-Blast plasmid was a gift from Dieter Wolf (Addgene plasmid # 192234 ; http://n2t.net/addgene:192234 ; RRID:Addgene_192234)
