[The description below was written by a language model from this plasmid's Addgene catalogue record and pLannotate feature annotations shown in this document.]
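Description:
RPS4X sgRNA-4 lentiCRISPR v2-Blast plasmid is an all-in-one lentiviral CRISPR/Cas9 vector built on the lentiCRISPR v2-Blast backbone, carrying a 20-nt guide directed at the eIF3 binding site in the 5'UTR of human RPS4X, which encodes a ribosomal protein. It is propagated in E. coli through a high-copy ColE1/pUC-type origin with ampicillin selection (AmpR). The full sequence is about 12.8 kb. An f1 origin and an SV40/EM7-driven bleomycin/Zeocin resistance cassette lie in the backbone outside the viral transfer region.

The transfer cassette is a third-generation, self-inactivating HIV-1 design. A CMV enhancer/promoter fused to a truncated 5' LTR drives genomic RNA production in packaging cells. It is followed by the Ψ packaging signal, RRE for Rev-dependent export, cPPT/CTS, and a ΔU3 3' LTR that silences LTR promoter activity after integration. Within this unit, a human U6 Pol III promoter transcribes the guide, which was cloned via BsmBI sites directly upstream of the S. pyogenes gRNA scaffold. The spacer itself is not annotated in the feature table, but the gap between the U6 promoter and the scaffold matches its expected position. Downstream, an EF-1α core promoter drives S. pyogenes Cas9 followed by blasticidin S deaminase, with a WPRE enhancing transcript expression. The element linking Cas9 to BSD is not annotated.

Transduced mammalian cells can be selected with blasticidin and express both nuclease and guide from a single integrated provirus. According to the record, the construct is intended for editing the eIF3-binding region of the RPS4X 5'UTR, in the context of work on eIF3 mRNA selectivity and the regulation of ribosome content.
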