Features (pLannotate 1.2.2; 34 found; start..end, strand, type, name):
    262..850     -  rep_origin     ori: high-copy-number ColE1/pMB1/pBR322/pUC origin of replication
   1021..1881    -  CDS            AmpR: β-lactamase; bla; confers resistance to ampicillin, carbenicillin, and related antibiotics
   1882..1986    -  promoter       AmpR promoter: bla
   2045..2097    -  misc_feature   bom (fragment): basis of mobility region from pBR322
   2252..2631    +  enhancer       CMV enhancer: human cytomegalovirus immediate early enhancer
   2632..2831    +  promoter       CMV promoter: human cytomegalovirus (CMV) immediate early promoter
   2849..3029    +  LTR            5' LTR (truncated): truncated 5' long terminal repeat (LTR) from HIV-1
   3076..3201    +  misc_feature   HIV-1 Ψ: packaging signal of human immunodeficiency virus type 1
   3185..3548    +  CDS            HIV-1 gag (fragment): gag protein from human immunodeficiency virus 1; gag
   3694..3927    +  misc_feature   RRE: The Rev response element (RRE) of HIV-1 allows for Rev-dependent mRNA export from the nucleus to the cytoplasm.
   4304..4404    +  CDS            Rev (fragment): human immunodeficiency virus 1 (HIV-1) Rev protein; rev; enhances nuclear export of unspliced and incompletely spliced viral mRNAs
   4454..4571    +  misc_feature   cPPT/CTS: central polypurine tract and central termination sequence of HIV-1
   4622..4862    +  promoter       U6 promoter: RNA polymerase III promoter for human U6 snRNA
   4891..4966    +  misc_RNA       gRNA scaffold: guide RNA scaffold for the Streptococcus pyogenes CRISPR/Cas9 system
   4984..5002    +  CDS            small t antigen (fragment): SV40 (simian virus 40) small t antigen
   5028..5239    +  promoter       EF-1α core promoter: core promoter for human elongation factor EF-1α
   5264..9367    +  CDS            Cas9: Cas9 (Csn1) endonuclease from the Streptococcus pyogenes Type II CRISPR/Cas system generates RNA-guided double strand breaks in DNA
   9506..9904    +  CDS            BSD: blasticidin S deaminase; Aspergillus terreus BSD; confers resistance to blasticidin
   9905..9926    +  misc_feature   MCS (fragment): pBluescript multiple cloning site
   9929..10517   +  misc_feature   WPRE: woodchuck hepatitis virus posttranscriptional regulatory element
  10568..10587   +  misc_feature   cPPT/CTS (fragment): central polypurine tract and central termination sequence of HIV-1
  10589..10822   +  LTR            3' LTR (ΔU3): self-inactivating 3' long terminal repeat (LTR) from HIV-1
  10854..11078   +  polyA_signal   bGH poly(A) signal: bovine growth hormone polyadenylation signal
  11082..11103   +  promoter       SV40 promoter (fragment): SV40 enhancer and early promoter
  11124..11552   +  rep_origin     f1 ori (sequence partly withheld): f1 bacteriophage origin of replication; arrow indicates direction of (+) strand synthesis
  11566..11895   +  promoter       SV40 promoter: SV40 enhancer and early promoter
  11943..11990   +  promoter       EM7 promoter: synthetic bacterial promoter&nbsp
  12009..12383   +  CDS            BleoR: antibiotic-binding protein; Sh ble from Streptoalloteichus hindustanus; confers resistance to bleomycin, phleomycin, and Zeocin™
  12393..12518   +  CDS            ble (fragment): BLE_KLEPN - Experimental evidence at protein level: Swiss-Prot protein existence level 1. Binding protein with a strong affinity to the bleomycin family of antibiotics. Binds to CL990; an antimitotic-antibiotic compound. From Klebsiella pneumoniae.
  12513..12634   +  polyA_signal   SV40 poly(A) signal: SV40 polyadenylation signal
  12705..12727   -  protein_bind   lac operator (fragment): The lac repressor binds to the lac operator to inhibit transcription in E. coli. This inhibition can be relieved by adding lactose or isopropyl-β-D-thiogalactopyranoside (IPTG). lac repressor encoded by lacI
  12731..12761   -  promoter       lac promoter: promoter for the E. coli lac operon
  12776..12797   -  protein_bind   CAP binding site: CAP binding activates transcription in the presence of cAMP. E. coli catabolite activator protein
  12810..79      -  CDS            lacI (fragment) (across the origin): lac repressor; lacI; The lac repressor binds to the lac operator to inhibit transcription in E. coli. This inhibition can be relieved by adding lactose or isopropyl-β-D-thiogalactopyranoside (IPTG).
>Addgene plasmid #192234 | RPS4X sgRNA-4 lentiCRISPR v2-Blast plasmid | addgene full sequence | sequence record 380255 | Addgene NGS Result
CCAGTCGGGAAACCTGTCGTGCCAGCTGCATTAATGAATCGGCCAACGCGCGGGGAGAGGCGGTTTGCGT
ATTGGGCGCTCTTCCGCTTCCTCGCTCACTGACTCGCTGCGCTCGGTCGTTCGGCTGCGGCGAGCGGTAT
CAGCTCACTCAAAGGCGGTAATACGGTTATCCACAGAATCAGGGGATAACGCAGGAAAGAACATGTGAGC
AAAAGGCCAGCAAAAGGCCAGGAACCGTAAAAAGGCCGCGTTGCTGGCGTTTTTCCATAGGCTCCGCCCC
CCTGACGAGCATCACAAAAATCGACGCTCAAGTCAGAGGTGGCGAAACCCGACAGGACTATAAAGATACC
AGGCGTTTCCCCCTGGAAGCTCCCTCGTGCGCTCTCCTGTTCCGACCCTGCCGCTTACCGGATACCTGTC
CGCCTTTCTCCCTTCGGGAAGCGTGGCGCTTTCTCATAGCTCACGCTGTAGGTATCTCAGTTCGGTGTAG
GTCGTTCGCTCCAAGCTGGGCTGTGTGCACGAACCCCCCGTTCAGCCCGACCGCTGCGCCTTATCCGGTA
ACTATCGTCTTGAGTCCAACCCGGTAAGACACGACTTATCGCCACTGGCAGCAGCCACTGGTAACAGGAT
TAGCAGAGCGAGGTATGTAGGCGGTGCTACAGAGTTCTTGAAGTGGTGGCCTAACTACGGCTACACTAGA
AGAACAGTATTTGGTATCTGCGCTCTGCTGAAGCCAGTTACCTTCGGAAAAAGAGTTGGTAGCTCTTGAT
CCGGCAAACAAACCACCGCTGGTAGCGGTGGTTTTTTTGTTTGCAAGCAGCAGATTACGCGCAGAAAAAA
AGGATCTCAAGAAGATCCTTTGATCTTTTCTACGGGGTCTGACGCTCAGTGGAACGAAAACTCACGTTAA
GGGATTTTGGTCATGAGATTATCAAAAAGGATCTTCACCTAGATCCTTTTAAATTAAAAATGAAGTTTTA
AATCAATCTAAAGTATATATGAGTAAACTTGGTCTGACAGTTACCAATGCTTAATCAGTGAGGCACCTAT
CTCAGCGATCTGTCTATTTCGTTCATCCATAGTTGCCTGACTCCCCGTCGTGTAGATAACTACGATACGG
GAGGGCTTACCATCTGGCCCCAGTGCTGCAATGATACCGCGAGACCCACGCTCACCGGCTCCAGATTTAT
CAGCAATAAACCAGCCAGCCGGAAGGGCCGAGCGCAGAAGTGGTCCTGCAACTTTATCCGCCTCCATCCA
GTCTATTAATTGTTGCCGGGAAGCTAGAGTAAGTAGTTCGCCAGTTAATAGTTTGCGCAACGTTGTTGCC
ATTGCTACAGGCATCGTGGTGTCACGCTCGTCGTTTGGTATGGCTTCATTCAGCTCCGGTTCCCAACGAT
CAAGGCGAGTTACATGATCCCCCATGTTGTGCAAAAAAGCGGTTAGCTCCTTCGGTCCTCCGATCGTTGT
CAGAAGTAAGTTGGCCGCAGTGTTATCACTCATGGTTATGGCAGCACTGCATAATTCTCTTACTGTCATG
CCATCCGTAAGATGCTTTTCTGTGACTGGTGAGTACTCAACCAAGTCATTCTGAGAATAGTGTATGCGGC
GACCGAGTTGCTCTTGCCCGGCGTCAATACGGGATAATACCGCGCCACATAGCAGAACTTTAAAAGTGCT
CATCATTGGAAAACGTTCTTCGGGGCGAAAACTCTCAAGGATCTTACCGCTGTTGAGATCCAGTTCGATG
TAACCCACTCGTGCACCCAACTGATCTTCAGCATCTTTTACTTTCACCAGCGTTTCTGGGTGAGCAAAAA
CAGGAAGGCAAAATGCCGCAAAAAAGGGAATAAGGGCGACACGGAAATGTTGAATACTCATACTCTTCCT
TTTTCAATATTATTGAAGCATTTATCAGGGTTATTGTCTCATGAGCGGATACATATTTGAATGTATTTAG
AAAAATAAACAAATAGGGGTTCCGCGCACATTTCCCCGAAAAGTGCCACCTGACGTCGACGGATCGGGAG
ATCTCCCGATCCCCTATGGTGCACTCTCAGTACAATCTGCTCTGATGCCGCATAGTTAAGCCAGTATCTG
CTCCCTGCTTGTGTGTTGGAGGTCGCTGAGTAGTGCGCGAGCAAAATTTAAGCTACAACAAGGCAAGGCT
TGACCGACAATTGCATGAAGAATCTGCTTAGGGTTAGGCGTTTTGCGCTGCTTCGCGATGTACGGGCCAG
ATATACGCGTTGACATTGATTATTGACTAGTTATTAATAGTAATCAATTACGGGGTCATTAGTTCATAGC
CCATATATGGAGTTCCGCGTTACATAACTTACGGTAAATGGCCCGCCTGGCTGACCGCCCAACGACCCCC
GCCCATTGACGTCAATAATGACGTATGTTCCCATAGTAACGCCAATAGGGACTTTCCATTGACGTCAATG
GGTGGAGTATTTACGGTAAACTGCCCACTTGGCAGTACATCAAGTGTATCATATGCCAAGTACGCCCCCT
ATTGACGTCAATGACGGTAAATGGCCCGCCTGGCATTATGCCCAGTACATGACCTTATGGGACTTTCCTA
CTTGGCAGTACATCTACGTATTAGTCATCGCTATTACCATGGTGATGCGGTTTTGGCAGTACATCAATGG
GCGTGGATAGCGGTTTGACTCACGGGGATTTCCAAGTCTCCACCCCATTGACGTCAATGGGAGTTTGTTT
TGGCACCAAAATCAACGGGACTTTCCAAAATGTCGTAACAACTCCGCCCCATTGACGCAAATGGGCGGTA
GGCGTGTACGGTGGGAGGTCTATATAAGCAGCGCGTTTTGCCTGTACTGGGTCTCTCTGGTTAGACCAGA
TCTGAGCCTGGGAGCTCTCTGGCTAACTAGGGAACCCACTGCTTAAGCCTCAATAAAGCTTGCCTTGAGT
GCTTCAAGTAGTGTGTGCCCGTCTGTTGTGTGACTCTGGTAACTAGAGATCCCTCAGACCCTTTTAGTCA
GTGTGGAAAATCTCTAGCAGTGGCGCCCGAACAGGGACTTGAAAGCGAAAGGGAAACCAGAGGAGCTCTC
TCGACGCAGGACTCGGCTTGCTGAAGCGCGCACGGCAAGAGGCGAGGGGCGGCGACTGGTGAGTACGCCA
AAAATTTTGACTAGCGGAGGCTAGAAGGAGAGAGATGGGTGCGAGAGCGTCAGTATTAAGCGGGGGAGAA
TTAGATCGCGATGGGAAAAAATTCGGTTAAGGCCAGGGGGAAAGAAAAAATATAAATTAAAACATATAGT
ATGGGCAAGCAGGGAGCTAGAACGATTCGCAGTTAATCCTGGCCTGTTAGAAACATCAGAAGGCTGTAGA
CAAATACTGGGACAGCTACAACCATCCCTTCAGACAGGATCAGAAGAACTTAGATCATTATATAATACAG
TAGCAACCCTCTATTGTGTGCATCAAAGGATAGAGATAAAAGACACCAAGGAAGCTTTAGACAAGATAGA
GGAAGAGCAAAACAAAAGTAAGACCACCGCACAGCAAGCGGCCGCTGATCTTCAGACCTGGAGGAGGAGA
TATGAGGGACAATTGGAGAAGTGAATTATATAAATATAAAGTAGTAAAAATTGAACCATTAGGAGTAGCA
CCCACCAAGGCAAAGAGAAGAGTGGTGCAGAGAGAAAAAAGAGCAGTGGGAATAGGAGCTTTGTTCCTTG
GGTTCTTGGGAGCAGCAGGAAGCACTATGGGCGCAGCGTCAATGACGCTGACGGTACAGGCCAGACAATT
ATTGTCTGGTATAGTGCAGCAGCAGAACAATTTGCTGAGGGCTATTGAGGCGCAACAGCATCTGTTGCAA
CTCACAGTCTGGGGCATCAAGCAGCTCCAGGCAAGAATCCTGGCTGTGGAAAGATACCTAAAGGATCAAC
AGCTCCTGGGGATTTGGGGTTGCTCTGGAAAACTCATTTGCACCACTGCTGTGCCTTGGAATGCTAGTTG
GAGTAATAAATCTCTGGAACAGATTTGGAATCACACGACCTGGATGGAGTGGGACAGAGAAATTAACAAT
TACACAAGCTTAATACACTCCTTAATTGAAGAATCGCAAAACCAGCAAGAAAAGAATGAACAAGAATTAT
TGGAATTAGATAAATGGGCAAGTTTGTGGAATTGGTTTAACATAACAAATTGGCTGTGGTATATAAAATT
ATTCATAATGATAGTAGGAGGCTTGGTAGGTTTAAGAATAGTTTTTGCTGTACTTTCTATAGTGAATAGA
GTTAGGCAGGGATATTCACCATTATCGTTTCAGACCCACCTCCCAACCCCGAGGGGACCCGACAGGCCCG
AAGGAATAGAAGAAGAAGGTGGAGAGAGAGACAGAGACAGATCCATTCGATTAGTGAACGGATCGGCACT
GCGTGCGCCAATTCTGCAGACAAATGGCAGTATTCATCCACAATTTTAAAAGAAAAGGGGGGATTGGGGG
GTACAGTGCAGGGGAAAGAATAGTAGACATAATAGCAACAGACATACAAACTAAAGAATTACAAAAACAA
ATTACAAAAATTCAAAATTTTCGGGTTTATTACAGGGACAGCAGAGATCCAGTTTGGTTAATTAAGGTAC
CGAGGGCCTATTTCCCATGATTCCTTCATATTTGCATATACGATACAAGGCTGTTAGAGAGATAATTAGA
ATTAATTTGACTGTAAACACAAAGATATTAGTACAAAATACGTGACGTAGAAAGTAATAATTTCTTGGGT
AGTTTGCAGTTTTAAAATTATGTTTTAAAATGGACTATCATATGCTTACCGTAACTTGAAAGTATTTCGA
TTTCTTGGCTTTATATATCTTGTGGAAAGGACGAAACACCGCTGCGTTAGGCAAGGAAAGGTTTTAGAGC
TAGAAATAGCAAGTTAAAATAAGGCTAGTCCGTTATCAACTTGAAAAAGTGGCACCGAGTCGGTGCTTTT
TTGAATTCGCTAGCTAGGTCTTGAAAGGAGTGGGAATTGGCTCCGGTGCCCGTCAGTGGGCAGAGCGCAC
ATCGCCCACAGTCCCCGAGAAGTTGGGGGGAGGGGTCGGCAATTGATCCGGTGCCTAGAGAAGGTGGCGC
GGGGTAAACTGGGAAAGTGATGTCGTGTACTGGCTCCGCCTTTTTCCCGAGGGTGGGGGAGAACCGTATA
TAAGTGCAGTAGTCGCCGTGAACGTTCTTTTTCGCAACGGGTTTGCCGCCAGAACACAGGACCGGTTCTA
GAGCGCTGCCACCATGGACAAGAAGTACAGCATCGGCCTGGACATCGGCACCAACTCTGTGGGCTGGGCC
GTGATCACCGACGAGTACAAGGTGCCCAGCAAGAAATTCAAGGTGCTGGGCAACACCGACCGGCACAGCA
TCAAGAAGAACCTGATCGGAGCCCTGCTGTTCGACAGCGGCGAAACAGCCGAGGCCACCCGGCTGAAGAG
AACCGCCAGAAGAAGATACACCAGACGGAAGAACCGGATCTGCTATCTGCAAGAGATCTTCAGCAACGAG
ATGGCCAAGGTGGACGACAGCTTCTTCCACAGACTGGAAGAGTCCTTCCTGGTGGAAGAGGATAAGAAGC
ACGAGCGGCACCCCATCTTCGGCAACATCGTGGACGAGGTGGCCTACCACGAGAAGTACCCCACCATCTA
CCACCTGAGAAAGAAACTGGTGGACAGCACCGACAAGGCCGACCTGCGGCTGATCTATCTGGCCCTGGCC
CACATGATCAAGTTCCGGGGCCACTTCCTGATCGAGGGCGACCTGAACCCCGACAACAGCGACGTGGACA
AGCTGTTCATCCAGCTGGTGCAGACCTACAACCAGCTGTTCGAGGAAAACCCCATCAACGCCAGCGGCGT
GGACGCCAAGGCCATCCTGTCTGCCAGACTGAGCAAGAGCAGACGGCTGGAAAATCTGATCGCCCAGCTG
CCCGGCGAGAAGAAGAATGGCCTGTTCGGAAACCTGATTGCCCTGAGCCTGGGCCTGACCCCCAACTTCA
AGAGCAACTTCGACCTGGCCGAGGATGCCAAACTGCAGCTGAGCAAGGACACCTACGACGACGACCTGGA
CAACCTGCTGGCCCAGATCGGCGACCAGTACGCCGACCTGTTTCTGGCCGCCAAGAACCTGTCCGACGCC
ATCCTGCTGAGCGACATCCTGAGAGTGAACACCGAGATCACCAAGGCCCCCCTGAGCGCCTCTATGATCA
AGAGATACGACGAGCACCACCAGGACCTGACCCTGCTGAAAGCTCTCGTGCGGCAGCAGCTGCCTGAGAA
GTACAAAGAGATTTTCTTCGACCAGAGCAAGAACGGCTACGCCGGCTACATTGACGGCGGAGCCAGCCAG
GAAGAGTTCTACAAGTTCATCAAGCCCATCCTGGAAAAGATGGACGGCACCGAGGAACTGCTCGTGAAGC
TGAACAGAGAGGACCTGCTGCGGAAGCAGCGGACCTTCGACAACGGCAGCATCCCCCACCAGATCCACCT
GGGAGAGCTGCACGCCATTCTGCGGCGGCAGGAAGATTTTTACCCATTCCTGAAGGACAACCGGGAAAAG
ATCGAGAAGATCCTGACCTTCCGCATCCCCTACTACGTGGGCCCTCTGGCCAGGGGAAACAGCAGATTCG
CCTGGATGACCAGAAAGAGCGAGGAAACCATCACCCCCTGGAACTTCGAGGAAGTGGTGGACAAGGGCGC
TTCCGCCCAGAGCTTCATCGAGCGGATGACCAACTTCGATAAGAACCTGCCCAACGAGAAGGTGCTGCCC
AAGCACAGCCTGCTGTACGAGTACTTCACCGTGTATAACGAGCTGACCAAAGTGAAATACGTGACCGAGG
GAATGAGAAAGCCCGCCTTCCTGAGCGGCGAGCAGAAAAAGGCCATCGTGGACCTGCTGTTCAAGACCAA
CCGGAAAGTGACCGTGAAGCAGCTGAAAGAGGACTACTTCAAGAAAATCGAGTGCTTCGACTCCGTGGAA
ATCTCCGGCGTGGAAGATCGGTTCAACGCCTCCCTGGGCACATACCACGATCTGCTGAAAATTATCAAGG
ACAAGGACTTCCTGGACAATGAGGAAAACGAGGACATTCTGGAAGATATCGTGCTGACCCTGACACTGTT
TGAGGACAGAGAGATGATCGAGGAACGGCTGAAAACCTATGCCCACCTGTTCGACGACAAAGTGATGAAG
CAGCTGAAGCGGCGGAGATACACCGGCTGGGGCAGGCTGAGCCGGAAGCTGATCAACGGCATCCGGGACA
AGCAGTCCGGCAAGACAATCCTGGATTTCCTGAAGTCCGACGGCTTCGCCAACAGAAACTTCATGCAGCT
GATCCACGACGACAGCCTGACCTTTAAAGAGGACATCCAGAAAGCCCAGGTGTCCGGCCAGGGCGATAGC
CTGCACGAGCACATTGCCAATCTGGCCGGCAGCCCCGCCATTAAGAAGGGCATCCTGCAGACAGTGAAGG
TGGTGGACGAGCTCGTGAAAGTGATGGGCCGGCACAAGCCCGAGAACATCGTGATCGAAATGGCCAGAGA
GAACCAGACCACCCAGAAGGGACAGAAGAACAGCCGCGAGAGAATGAAGCGGATCGAAGAGGGCATCAAA
GAGCTGGGCAGCCAGATCCTGAAAGAACACCCCGTGGAAAACACCCAGCTGCAGAACGAGAAGCTGTACC
TGTACTACCTGCAGAATGGGCGGGATATGTACGTGGACCAGGAACTGGACATCAACCGGCTGTCCGACTA
CGATGTGGACCATATCGTGCCTCAGAGCTTTCTGAAGGACGACTCCATCGACAACAAGGTGCTGACCAGA
AGCGACAAGAACCGGGGCAAGAGCGACAACGTGCCCTCCGAAGAGGTCGTGAAGAAGATGAAGAACTACT
GGCGGCAGCTGCTGAACGCCAAGCTGATTACCCAGAGAAAGTTCGACAATCTGACCAAGGCCGAGAGAGG
CGGCCTGAGCGAACTGGATAAGGCCGGCTTCATCAAGAGACAGCTGGTGGAAACCCGGCAGATCACAAAG
CACGTGGCACAGATCCTGGACTCCCGGATGAACACTAAGTACGACGAGAATGACAAGCTGATCCGGGAAG
TGAAAGTGATCACCCTGAAGTCCAAGCTGGTGTCCGATTTCCGGAAGGATTTCCAGTTTTACAAAGTGCG
CGAGATCAACAACTACCACCACGCCCACGACGCCTACCTGAACGCCGTCGTGGGAACCGCCCTGATCAAA
AAGTACCCTAAGCTGGAAAGCGAGTTCGTGTACGGCGACTACAAGGTGTACGACGTGCGGAAGATGATCG
CCAAGAGCGAGCAGGAAATCGGCAAGGCTACCGCCAAGTACTTCTTCTACAGCAACATCATGAACTTTTT
CAAGACCGAGATTACCCTGGCCAACGGCGAGATCCGGAAGCGGCCTCTGATCGAGACAAACGGCGAAACC
GGGGAGATCGTGTGGGATAAGGGCCGGGATTTTGCCACCGTGCGGAAAGTGCTGAGCATGCCCCAAGTGA
ATATCGTGAAAAAGACCGAGGTGCAGACAGGCGGCTTCAGCAAAGAGTCTATCCTGCCCAAGAGGAACAG
CGATAAGCTGATCGCCAGAAAGAAGGACTGGGACCCTAAGAAGTACGGCGGCTTCGACAGCCCCACCGTG
GCCTATTCTGTGCTGGTGGTGGCCAAAGTGGAAAAGGGCAAGTCCAAGAAACTGAAGAGTGTGAAAGAGC
TGCTGGGGATCACCATCATGGAAAGAAGCAGCTTCGAGAAGAATCCCATCGACTTTCTGGAAGCCAAGGG
CTACAAAGAAGTGAAAAAGGACCTGATCATCAAGCTGCCTAAGTACTCCCTGTTCGAGCTGGAAAACGGC
CGGAAGAGAATGCTGGCCTCTGCCGGCGAACTGCAGAAGGGAAACGAACTGGCCCTGCCCTCCAAATATG
TGAACTTCCTGTACCTGGCCAGCCACTATGAGAAGCTGAAGGGCTCCCCCGAGGATAATGAGCAGAAACA
GCTGTTTGTGGAACAGCACAAGCACTACCTGGACGAGATCATCGAGCAGATCAGCGAGTTCTCCAAGAGA
GTGATCCTGGCCGACGCTAATCTGGACAAAGTGCTGTCCGCCTACAACAAGCACCGGGATAAGCCCATCA
GAGAGCAGGCCGAGAATATCATCCACCTGTTTACCCTGACCAATCTGGGAGCCCCTGCCGCCTTCAAGTA
CTTTGACACCACCATCGACCGGAAGAGGTACACCAGCACCAAAGAGGTGCTGGACGCCACCCTGATCCAC
CAGAGCATCACCGGCCTGTACGAGACACGGATCGACCTGTCTCAGCTGGGAGGCGACAAGCGACCTGCCG
CCACAAAGAAGGCTGGACAGGCTAAGAAGAAGAAAGATTACAAAGACGATGACGATAAGGGATCCGGCGC
AACAAACTTCTCTCTGCTGAAACAAGCCGGAGATGTCGAAGAGAATCCTGGACCGATGGCCAAGCCTTTG
TCTCAAGAAGAATCCACCCTCATTGAAAGAGCAACGGCTACAATCAACAGCATCCCCATCTCTGAAGACT
ACAGCGTCGCCAGCGCAGCTCTCTCTAGCGACGGCCGCATCTTCACTGGTGTCAATGTATATCATTTTAC
TGGGGGACCTTGTGCAGAACTCGTGGTGCTGGGCACTGCTGCTGCTGCGGCAGCTGGCAACCTGACTTGT
ATCGTCGCGATCGGAAATGAGAACAGGGGCATCTTGAGCCCCTGCGGACGGTGCCGACAGGTGCTTCTCG
ATCTGCATCCTGGGATCAAAGCCATAGTGAAGGACAGTGATGGACAGCCGACGGCAGTTGGGATTCGTGA
ATTGCTGCCCTCTGGTTATGTGTGGGAGGGCTAAGAATTCGATATCAAGCTTATCGGTAATCAACCTCTG
GATTACAAAATTTGTGAAAGATTGACTGGTATTCTTAACTATGTTGCTCCTTTTACGCTATGTGGATACG
CTGCTTTAATGCCTTTGTATCATGCTATTGCTTCCCGTATGGCTTTCATTTTCTCCTCCTTGTATAAATC
CTGGTTGCTGTCTCTTTATGAGGAGTTGTGGCCCGTTGTCAGGCAACGTGGCGTGGTGTGCACTGTGTTT
GCTGACGCAACCCCCACTGGTTGGGGCATTGCCACCACCTGTCAGCTCCTTTCCGGGACTTTCGCTTTCC
CCCTCCCTATTGCCACGGCGGAACTCATCGCCGCCTGCCTTGCCCGCTGCTGGACAGGGGCTCGGCTGTT
GGGCACTGACAATTCCGTGGTGTTGTCGGGGAAATCATCGTCCTTTCCTTGGCTGCTCGCCTGTGTTGCC
ACCTGGATTCTGCGCGGGACGTCCTTCTGCTACGTCCCTTCGGCCCTCAATCCAGCGGACCTTCCTTCCC
GCGGCCTGCTGCCGGCTCTGCGGCCTCTTCCGCGTCTTCGCCTTCGCCCTCAGACGAGTCGGATCTCCCT
TTGGGCCGCCTCCCCGCGTCGACTTTAAGACCAATGACTTACAAGGCAGCTGTAGATCTTAGCCACTTTT
TAAAAGAAAAGGGGGGACTGGAAGGGCTAATTCACTCCCAACGAAGACAAGATCTGCTTTTTGCTTGTAC
TGGGTCTCTCTGGTTAGACCAGATCTGAGCCTGGGAGCTCTCTGGCTAACTAGGGAACCCACTGCTTAAG
CCTCAATAAAGCTTGCCTTGAGTGCTTCAAGTAGTGTGTGCCCGTCTGTTGTGTGACTCTGGTAACTAGA
GATCCCTCAGACCCTTTTAGTCAGTGTGGAAAATCTCTAGCAGGGCCCGTTTAAACCCGCTGATCAGCCT
CGACTGTGCCTTCTAGTTGCCAGCCATCTGTTGTTTGCCCCTCCCCCGTGCCTTCCTTGACCCTGGAAGG
TGCCACTCCCACTGTCCTTTCCTAATAAAATGAGGAAATTGCATCGCATTGTCTGAGTAGGTGTCATTCT
ATTCTGGGGGGTGGGGTGGGGCAGGACAGCAAGGGGGAGGATTGGGAAGACAATAGCAGGCATGCTGGGG
ATGCGGTGGGCTCTATGGCTTCTGAGGCGGAAAGAACCAGCTGGGGCTCTAGGGGGTATCCCC
[124 nt withheld, positions 11124-11247]
C
[91 nt withheld, positions 11249-11339]
A
[49 nt withheld, positions 11341-11389]
CCTTTGACGTTGGAGTCCACGTTCTTT
[37 nt withheld, positions 11417-11453]
ACCCTATCTCGGTCTATTCTTTTGATTTATAAGGGATTTTGCCGATTTCGGCCTATTGGTTAAAAAATGA
GCTGATTTAACAAAAATTTAACGCGAATTAATTCTGTGGAATGTGTGTCAGTTAGGGTGTGGAAAGTCCC
CAGGCTCCCCAGCAGGCAGAAGTATGCAAAGCATGCATCTCAATTAGTCAGCAACCAGGTGTGGAAAGTC
CCCAGGCTCCCCAGCAGGCAGAAGTATGCAAAGCATGCATCTCAATTAGTCAGCAACCATAGTCCCGCCC
CTAACTCCGCCCATCCCGCCCCTAACTCCGCCCAGTTCCGCCCATTCTCCGCCCCATGGCTGACTAATTT
TTTTTATTTATGCAGAGGCCGAGGCCGCCTCTGCCTCTGAGCTATTCCAGAAGTAGTGAGGAGGCTTTTT
TGGAGGCCTAGGCTTTTGCAAAAAGCTCCCGGGAGCTTGTATATCCATTTTCGGATCTGATCAGCACGTG
TTGACAATTAATCATCGGCATAGTATATCGGCATAGTATAATACGACAAGGTGAGGAACTAAACCATGGC
CAAGTTGACCAGTGCCGTTCCGGTGCTCACCGCGCGCGACGTCGCCGGAGCGGTCGAGTTCTGGACCGAC
CGGCTCGGGTTCTCCCGGGACTTCGTGGAGGACGACTTCGCCGGTGTGGTCCGGGACGACGTGACCCTGT
TCATCAGCGCGGTCCAGGACCAGGTGGTGCCGGACAACACCCTGGCCTGGGTGTGGGTGCGCGGCCTGGA
CGAGCTGTACGCCGAGTGGTCGGAGGTCGTGTCCACGAACTTCCGGGACGCCTCCGGGCCGGCCATGACC
GAGATCGGCGAGCAGCCGTGGGGGCGGGAGTTCGCCCTGCGCGACCCGGCCGGCAACTGCGTGCACTTCG
TGGCCGAGGAGCAGGACTGACACGTGCTACGAGATTTCGATTCCACCGCCGCCTTCTATGAAAGGTTGGG
CTTCGGAATCGTTTTCCGGGACGCCGGCTGGATGATCCTCCAGCGCGGGGATCTCATGCTGGAGTTCTTC
GCCCACCCCAACTTGTTTATTGCAGCTTATAATGGTTACAAATAAAGCAATAGCATCACAAATTTCACAA
ATAAAGCATTTTTTTCACTGCATTCTAGTTGTGGTTTGTCCAAACTCATCAATGTATCTTATCATGTCTG
TATACCGTCGACCTCTAGCTAGAGCTTGGCGTAATCATGGTCATAGCTGTTTCCTGTGTGAAATTGTTAT
CCGCTCACAATTCCACACAACATACGAGCCGGAAGCATAAAGTGTAAAGCCTGGGGTGCCTAATGAGTGA
GCTAACTCACATTAATTGCGTTGCGCTCACTGCCCGCTTT
